>Addgene plasmid #202497 | pJPT007-ZF6 synTF-1x FLAG | addgene full sequence | sequence record 398264 | Addgene NGS Result
GACACACCCGCCAGCGGCCGCGCCACCATGGAATTCGGCGGCTCCCCTAAGAAAAAGCGCAAAGTCTCCG
GAAGCCAGTACCTGCCTGACACCGACGACCGGCACAGAATCGAGGAAAAGCGGAAGCGGACCTACGAGAC
ATTCAAGAGCATCATGAAGAAGTCCCCATTCAGCGGCCCCACCGATCCTAGACCTCCACCTAGAAGAATC
GCCGTGCCTAGCAGATCCAGCGCCTCTGTGCCTAAACCTGCTCCTCAGCCTTATCCTTTCACCAGCAGCC
TGAGCACCATCAACTACGACGAGTTCCCCACAATGGTGTTCCCCAGCGGACAGATCAGCCAGGCTTCTGC
TCTTGCTCCAGCTCCTCCTCAGGTTCTGCCTCAAGCTCCTGCTCCGGCTCCAGCACCAGCTATGGTTTCT
GCTTTGGCCCAGGCTCCTGCACCTGTGCCTGTTCTTGCTCCTGGACCACCTCAGGCTGTTGCTCCACCAG
CTCCTAAACCTACACAGGCCGGCGAGGGAACACTGTCTGAAGCCCTGCTGCAACTCCAGTTCGACGACGA
GGATCTGGGAGCACTGCTGGGCAATAGCACAGACCCTGCCGTGTTTACCGATCTGGCCAGCGTGGACAAC
AGCGAGTTTCAGCAGCTCCTGAACCAGGGCATCCCTGTGGCTCCTCACACCACAGAGCCCATGCTGATGG
AATACCCCGAGGCCATCACCAGACTGGTCACCGGCGCTCAAAGACCTCCAGATCCTGCACCAGCACCTCT
TGGAGCACCTGGCCTGCCTAATGGACTGCTGAGCGGAGATGAGGACTTCAGCTCTATCGCCGACATGGAT
TTCAGCGCCCTGCTCGGTTCCGGTGGTGGCGGGTCTGGAGGAGGAGGTAGTGGTGGAGGTGGCTCTGGTA
CCGCTAGACCCGGCGAAAGACCTTTCCAGTGCCGGATCTGCATGAGGAACTTCAGCAAGGGCGAGAGACT
CGTGCGGCACACCAGAACACACACAGGCGAGAAGCCCTTCCAGTGTAGAATCTGTATGCGCAACTTCAGC
CGGATGGACAACCTGAGCACCCACCTGAGAACCCATACCGGGGAGAAGCCATTTCAATGCCGCATCTGTA
TGAGAAATTTTTCCCGGAAGGACGCCCTGAACCGGCACCTGAAAACACACCTGAGAGGCAGCGGCTCCGG
ATCCGACTACAAGGACGATGACGACAAGTGAGCTAGCTTGACTGACTGAGATACAGCGTACCTTCAGCTC
ACAGACATGATAAGATACATTGATGAGTTTGGACAAACCACAACTAGAATGCAGTGAAAAAAATGCTTTA
TTTGTGAAATTTGTGATGCTATTGCTTTATTTGTAACCATTATAAGCTGCAATAAACAAGTTAACAACAA
CAATTGCATTCATTTTATGTTTCAGGTTCAGGGGGAGGTGTGGGAGGTTTTTTAAAGCAAGTAAAACCTC
TACAAATGTGGTATTGGCCCATCTCTATCGGTATCGTAGCATAACCCCTTGGGGCCTCTAAACGGGTCTT
GAGGGGTTTTTTGTGCCCCTCGGGCCGGATTGCTATCTACCGGCATTGGCGCAGAAAAAAATGCCTGATG
CGACGCTGCGCGTCTTATACTCCCACATATGCCAGATTCAGCAACGGATACGGCTTCCCCAACTTGCCCA
CTTCCATACGTGTCCTCCTTACCAGAAATTTATCCTTAAGGTCGTCAGCTATCCTGCAGGCGATCTCTCG
ATTTCGATCAAGACATTCCTTTAATGGTCTTTTCTGGACACCACTAGGGGTCAGAAGTAGTTCATCAAAC
TTTCTTCCCTCCCTAATCTCATTGGTTACCTTGGGCTATCGAAACTTAATTAACCAGTCAAGTCAGCTAC
TTGGCGAGATCGACTTGTCTGGGTTTCGACTACGCTCAGAATTGCGTCAGTCAAGTTCGATCTGGTCCTT
GCTATTGCACCCGTTCTCCGATTACGAGTTTCATTTAAATCATGTGAGCAAAAGGCCAGCAAAAGGCCAG
GAACCGTAAAAAGGCCGCGTTGCTGGCGTTTTTCCATAGGCTCCGCCCCCCTGACGAGCATCACAAAAAT
CGACGCTCAAGTCAGAGGTGGCGAAACCCGACAGGACTATAAAGATACCAGGCGTTTCCCCCTGGAAGCT
CCCTCGTGCGCTCTCCTGTTCCGACCCTGCCGCTTACCGGATACCTGTCCGCCTTTCTCCCTTCGGGAAG
CGTGGCGCTTTCTCATAGCTCACGCTGTAGGTATCTCAGTTCGGTGTAGGTCGTTCGCTCCAAGCTGGGC
TGTGTGCACGAACCCCCCGTTCAGCCCGACCGCTGCGCCTTATCCGGTAACTATCGTCTTGAGTCCAACC
CGGTAAGACACGACTTATCGCCACTGGCAGCAGCCACTGGTAACAGGATTAGCAGAGCGAGGTATGTAGG
CGGTGCTACAGAGTTCTTGAAGTGGTGGCCTAACTACGGCTACACTAGAAGAACAGTATTTGGTATCTGC
GCTCTGCTGAAGCCAGTTACCTTCGGAAAAAGAGTTGGTAGCTCTTGATCCGGCAAACAAACCACCGCTG
GTAGCGGTGGTTTTTTTGTTTGCAAGCAGCAGATTACGCGCAGAAAAAAAGGATCTCAAGAAGATCCTTT
GATCTTTTCTACGGGGTCTGACGCTCAGTGGAACGAAAACTCACGTTAAGGGATTTTGGTCATGAGATTA
TCAAAAAGGATCTTCACCTAGATCCTTTTAAATTAAAAATGAAGTTTTAAATCAATCTAAAGTATATATG
AGTAAACTTGGTCTGACAGTTACCAATGCTTAATCAGTGAGGCACCTATCTCAGCGATCTGTCTATTTCG
TTCATCCATAGTTGCATTTAAATTTCCGAACTCTCCAAGGCCCTCGTCGGAAAATCTTCAAACCTTTCGT
CCGATCCATCTTGCAGGCTACCTCTCGAACGAACTATCGCAAGTCTCTTGGCCGGCCTTGCGCCTTGGCT
ATTGCTTGGCAGCGCCTATCGCCAGGTATTACTCCAATCCCGAATATCCGAGATCGGGATCACCCGAGAG
AAGTTCAACCTACATCCTCAATCCCGATCTATCCGAGATCCGAGGAATATCGAAATCGGGGCGCGCCTGG
CCTCCGCGCCGGGTTTTGGCGCCTCCCGCGGGCGCCCCCCTCGTCACGGCGAGCGCTGCCACGTCAGACG
AAGGGCGCAGGAGCGTCCTGATCCTTCCGCCCGGACGCTCAGGACAGCGGCCCGCTGCTCATAAGACTCG
GCCTTAGAACCCCAGTATCAGCAGAAGGACATTTTAGGACGGGACTTGGGTGACTCTAGGGCACTGGTTT
TCTTTCCAGAGAGCGGAACAGGCGAGGAAAAGTAGTCCCTTCTCGGCGATTCTGCGGAGGGATCTCCGTG
GGGCGGTGAACGCCGATGATTATATAAGGACGCGCCGGGTGTGGCACAGCTAGTTCCGTCGCAGCCGGGA
TTTGGGTCGCGGTTCTTGTTTGTGGATCGCTGTGATCGTCACTTGGTGAGTAGCGGGCTGCTGGGCTGGC
CGGGGCTTTCGTGGCCGCCGGGCCGCTCGGTGGGACGGAAGCGTGTGGAGAGACCGCCAAGGGCTGTAGT
CTGGGTCCGCGAGCAAGGTTGCCCTGAACTGGGGGTTGGGGGGAGCGCAGCAAAATGGCGGCTGTTCCCG
AGTCTTGAATGGAAGACGCTTGTGAGGCGGGCTGTGAGGTCGTTGAAACAAGGTGGGGGGCATGGTGGGC
GGCAAGAACCCAAGGTCTTGAGCCCTTCGCTAATGCGGGAAAGCTCTTATTCGGGTGAGATGGGCTGGGC
ACCATCTGGGGACCCTGACGTGAAGTTTGTCACTGACTGGAGAACTCGGTTTGTCGTCTGTTGCGGGGGC
GGCAGTTATGGCGGTGCCGTTGGGCAGTGCACCCGTACCTTTGGGAGCGCGCGCCCTCGTCGTGTCGTGA
CGTCACCCGTTCTGTTGGCTTATAATGCAGGGTGGGGCCACCTGCCGGTAGGTGTGCGGTAGGCTTTTCT
CCGTCGCAGGACGCAGGGTTCGGGCCTAGGGTAGGCTCTCCTGAATCGACAGGCGCCGGACCTCTGGTGA
GGGGAGGGATAAGTGAGGCGTCAGTTTCTTTGGTCGGTTTTATGTACCTATCTTCTTAAGTAGCTGAAGC
TCCGGTTTTGAACTATGCGCTCGGGGTTGGCGAGTGTGTTTTGTGAAGTTTTTTAGGCACCTTTTGAAAT
GTAATCATTTGGGTCAATATGTAATTTTCAGTGTTAGACTTGTAAATTGTCCGCTAAATTCTGGCCGTTT
TTGGCTTTTTTGTTAGACAACATGACCGAGTACAAGCCCACGGTGCGCCTCGCCACCCGCGACGACGTCC
CCAGGGCCGTACGCACCCTCGCCGCCGCGTTCGCCGACTACCCCGCCACGCGCCACACCGTCGATCCGGA
CCGCCACATCGAGCGGGTCACCGAGCTGCAAGAACTCTTCCTCACGCGCGTCGGGCTCGACATCGGCAAG
GTGTGGGTCGCGGACGACGGCGCCGCGGTGGCGGTCTGGACCACGCCGGAGAGCGTCGAAGCGGGGGCGG
TGTTCGCCGAGATCGGCCCGCGCATGGCCGAGTTGAGCGGTTCCCGGCTGGCCGCGCAGCAACAGATGGA
GGGCCTCCTGGCGCCGCACCGGCCCAAGGAGCCCGCGTGGTTCCTGGCCACCGTCGGCGTCTCGCCCGAC
CACCAGGGCAAGGGTCTGGGCAGCGCCGTCGTGCTCCCCGGAGTGGAGGCCGCCGAGCGCGCCGGGGTGC
CCGCCTTCCTGGAGACCTCCGCGCCCCGCAACCTCCCCTTCTACGAGCGGCTCGGCTTCACCGTCACCGC
CGACGTCGAGGTGCCCGAAGGACCGCGCACCTGGTGCATGACCCGCAAGCCCGGTGCCTAGGCTAGTATG
TAAGCCTAGTCTTAGATAATAAAATCGCTATCCATCGAAGATGGATGTGTGTTGGTTTTTTGTGTGTGTA
ACGCTAGGCGCGCCTGGTGTACCGAGAACGATCCTCTCAGTGCGAGTCTCGACGATCCATATCGTTGCTT
GGCAGTCAGCCAGTCGGAATCCAGCTTGGGACCCAGGAAGTCCAATCGTCAGATATTGTACTCAAGCCTG
GTCACGGCAGCGTACCGATCTGTTTAAACCTAGATATTGATAGTCTGATCGGTCAACGTATAATCGAGTC
CTAGCTTTTGCAAACATCTATCAAGAGACAGGATCAGCAGGAGGCTTTCGCATGAGTATTCAACATTTCC
GTGTCGCCCTTATTCCCTTTTTTGCGGCATTTTGCCTTCCTGTTTTTGCTCACCCAGAAACGCTGGTGAA
AGTAAAAGATGCTGAAGATCAGTTGGGTGCGCGAGTGGGTTACATCGAACTGGATCTCAACAGCGGTAAG
ATCCTTGAGAGTTTTCGCCCCGAAGAACGCTTTCCAATGATGAGCACTTTTAAAGTTCTGCTATGTGGCG
CGGTATTATCCCGTATTGACGCCGGGCAAGAGCAACTCGGTCGCCGCATACACTATTCTCAGAATGACTT
GGTTGAGTATTCACCAGTCACAGAAAAGCATCTTACGGATGGCATGACAGTAAGAGAATTATGCAGTGCT
GCCATAACCATGAGTGATAACACTGCGGCCAACTTACTTCTGACAACGATTGGAGGACCGAAGGAGCTAA
CCGCTTTTTTGCACAACATGGGGGATCATGTAACTCGCCTTGATCGTTGGGAACCGGAGCTGAATGAAGC
CATACCAAACGACGAGCGTGACACCACGATGCCTGTAGCAATGGCAACAACCTTGCGTAAACTATTAACT
GGCGAACTACTTACTCTAGCTTCCCGGCAACAGTTGATAGACTGGATGGAGGCGGATAAAGTTGCAGGAC
CACTTCTGCGCTCGGCCCTTCCGGCTGGCTGGTTTATTGCTGATAAATCTGGAGCCGGTGAGCGTGGGTC
TCGCGGTATCATTGCAGCACTGGGGCCAGATGGTAAGCCCTCCCGTATCGTAGTTATCTACACGACGGGG
AGTCAGGCAACTATGGATGAACGAAATAGACAGATCGCTGAGATAGGTGCCTCACTGATTAAGCATTGGT
AACCGATTCTAGGTGCATTGGCGCAGAAAAAAATGCCTGATGCGACGCTGCGCGTCTTATACTCCCACAT
ATGCCAGATTCAGCAACGGATACGGCTTCCCCAACTTGCCCACTTCCATACGTGTCCTCCTTACCAGAAA
TTTATCCTTAAGATCCCGAATCGTTTAAACTCGACTCTGGCTCTATCGAATCTCCGTCGTTTCGAGCTTA
CGCGAACAGCCGTGGCGCTCATTTGCTCGTCGGGCATCGAATCTCGTCAGCTATCGTCAGCTTACCTTTT
TGGCAGCGATCGCGGCTCCCGACATCTTGGACCATTAGCTCCACAGGTATCTTCTTCCCTCTAGTGGTCA
TAACAGCAGCTTCAGCTACCTCTCAATTCAAAAAACCCCTCAAGACCCGTTTAGAGGCCCCAAGGGGTTA
TGCTATCAATCGTTGCGTTACACACACAAAAAACCAACACACATCCATCTTCGATGGATAGCGATTTTAT
TATCTAACTGCTGATCGAGTGTAGCCAGATCTAGTAATCAATTACGGGGTCATTAGTTCATAGCCCATAT
ATGGAGTTCCGCGTTACATAACTTACGGTAAATGGCCCGCCTGGCTGACCGCCCAACGACCCCCGCCCAT
TGACGTCAATAATGACGTATGTTCCCATAGTAACGCCAATAGGGACTTTCCATTGACGTCAATGGGTGGA
GTATTTACGGTAAACTGCCCACTTGGCAGTACATCAAGTGTATCATATGCCAAGTACGCCCCCTATTGAC
GTCAATGACGGTAAATGGCCCGCCTGGCATTATGCCCAGTACATGACCTTATGGGACTTTCCTACTTGGC
AGTACATCTACGTATTAGTCATCGCTATTACCATGCTGATGCGGTTTTGGCAGTACATCAATGGGCGTGG
ATAGCGGTTTGACTCACGGGGATTTCCAAGTCTCCACCCCATTGACGTCAATGGGAGTTTGTTTTGGCAC
CAAAATCAACGGGACTTTCCAAAATGTCGTAACAACTCCGCCCCATTGACGCAAATGGGCGGTAGGCGTG
TACGGTGGGAGGTCTATATAAGCAGAGCTGGTTTAGTGAACCGTCAGATCAGATCTTTGTCGATCCTACC
ATCCACTC
Features (pLannotate 1.2.2; 20 found; start..end, strand, type, name):
     76..855     +  CDS            RELA (fragment): TF65_HUMAN - Also known as NFKB3. Experimental evidence at protein level: Swiss-Prot protein existence level 1. NF-kappa-B is a pleiotropic transcription factor present in almost all cell types and is the endpoint of a series of signal transduction events that are initiated by a vast array of stimuli related to many biological processes such as inflammation, immunity, differentiation, cell growth, tumorigenesis and apoptosis. NF-kappa-B is a homo- or heterodimeric complex formed by the Rel-like domain- containing proteins RELA/p65, RELB, NFKB1/p105, NFKB1/p50, REL and NFKB2/p52. The heterodime
    934..966     +  CDS            CCR5TC (fragment): zinc-finger domain from the CCR5-224 (+) zinc-finger nuclease that recognizes the left half-site target sequence in the human CCR5 gene (Perez et al., 2008; Gross et al., 2013)
   1271..1392    -  polyA_signal   SV40 poly(A) signal: SV40 polyadenylation signal
   1415..1484    -  CDS            large T antigen (fragment): large T antigen from SV40 (simian virus 40)
   1507..1553    +  terminator     T7 terminator: transcription terminator for bacteriophage T7 RNA polymerase
   1583..1719    +  terminator     rrnG terminator: transcription terminator from the E. coli ribosomal RNA rrnG operon (Albrechtsen et al., 1991)
   1764..1835    +  misc_feature   3' β-globin insulator: insulator downstream of the human β-globin locus (Farrell et al., 2002)
   2061..2649    -  rep_origin     ori: high-copy-number ColE1/pMB1/pBR322/pUC origin of replication
   2821..2885    -  CDS            bla(M) (fragment): β-lactamase lacking the signal sequence; bla(M); allows cytosolic expression of β-lactamase
   3149..4358    +  promoter       UbC promoter: human ubiquitin C promoter
   4362..4959    +  CDS            PuroR (fragment): puromycin N-acetyltransferase; pac from Streptomyces; confers resistance to puromycin
   4988..5036    +  polyA_signal   poly(A) signal: synthetic polyadenylation signal
   5302..6162    +  CDS            AmpR: β-lactamase; bla; confers resistance to ampicillin, carbenicillin, and related antibiotics
   6175..6311    +  terminator     rrnG terminator: transcription terminator from the E. coli ribosomal RNA rrnG operon (Albrechtsen et al., 1991)
   6463..6534    +  misc_feature   5' β-globin insulator: insulator upstream of the human β-globin locus (Farrell et al., 2002)
   6539..6585    -  terminator     T7 terminator: transcription terminator for bacteriophage T7 RNA polymerase
   6603..6651    -  polyA_signal   poly(A) signal: synthetic polyadenylation signal
   6732..7035    +  enhancer       CMV enhancer: human cytomegalovirus immediate early enhancer
   7108..7125    -  promoter       CMV promoter (fragment): human cytomegalovirus (CMV) immediate early promoter
   7188..7239    +  promoter       CMVd2 promoter: truncated human cytomegalovirus (CMV) immediate early promoter that yields moderately reduced expression relative to the full-length promoter
