[The description below was written by a language model from this plasmid's Addgene catalogue record and pLannotate feature annotations shown in this document.]
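Description:
pJPT007-ZF6 synTF-1x FLAG is a mammalian expression plasmid built on the Twist pTwist CMV Puro backbone and designed to produce a "soluble" synthetic transcription factor (synTF) in mammalian cells. It is propagated in E. coli as a high-copy plasmid through a ColE1/pUC-type origin and selected with ampicillin via a full-length β-lactamase gene. For selection in mammalian cells, the backbone carries a separate cassette in which the human ubiquitin C promoter drives puromycin N-acetyltransferase, followed by a synthetic poly(A) signal. Bacterial rrnG and T7 terminators, additional synthetic poly(A) signals and short β-globin insulator elements flank the expression units, presumably to limit transcriptional read-through between them.

The payload, p65-ZF6, sits downstream of CMV enhancer/promoter elements and is terminated by an SV40 polyadenylation signal. The annotated sequence identifies a fragment of human RELA (NF-κB p65), which serves as the transcriptional activation portion. It is followed by a region with a short match to an engineered zinc-finger domain, consistent with the ZF6 DNA-binding module named in the record. A single FLAG epitope is recorded at the C terminus for detection, although it was not picked up by the automated annotation. Together these parts form an activator that should switch on reporters or genes placed under promoters containing the cognate ZF6 binding sites, which this plasmid does not carry.

The associated work concerns extracellular vesicle cargo loading and functional delivery through engineered protein-lipid interactions. The "soluble" label suggests that this synTF lacks a membrane-association element and served as a comparison cargo, but the record does not say so explicitly.
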