Addgene plasmid #202497: pJPT007-ZF6 synTF-1x FLAG
Purpose: Express "soluble" synTF (ZF6)
Depositing lab: Neha Kamat. Depositing organization: Northwestern University. Publication: Enhancing extracellular vesicle cargo loading and functional delivery by engineering protein-lipid interactions. Peruzzi JA, Gunnels TF, Edelstein HI, Lu P, Baker D, Leonard JN, Kamat NP. Nat Commun. 2024 Jul 4;15(1):5618. doi: 10.1038/s41467-024-49678-z. PubMed 38965227.
Backbone
  Vector backbone: pTwist CMV Puro
  Backbone manufacturer: Twist
  Vector type: Mammalian Expression
Growth in bacteria
  Bacterial resistance: Ampicillin, 100 μg/mL
  Growth temperature: 37°C
  Growth strain: DH5alpha
  Copy number: High Copy
Gene/Insert
  Gene/Insert name: p65-ZF6
  Species: H. sapiens (human)
  Promoter: CMV
  Tag / fusion protein: 1x FLAG (C terminal on insert)
  Cloning method: Restriction Enzyme; 5′ cloning site Unknown (unknown if destroyed)
Terms and licenses: Academic/Nonprofit Terms; Industry Terms: Not Available to Industry
Depositor comments: Please visit https://doi.org/10.1101/2023.04.29.538810 for bioRxiv preprint.
How to cite: pJPT007-ZF6 synTF-1x FLAG was a gift from Neha Kamat (Addgene plasmid # 202497 ; http://n2t.net/addgene:202497 ; RRID:Addgene_202497)
